>Addgene plasmid #48028 | pICH49300 | depositor full sequence | sequence record 69028 | Full Sequence
GTGGTTTAAACTATCAGTGTTTGACAGGATATATTGGCGGGTAAACCTAAGAGAAAAGAGCGTTTATTAG
AATAATCGGATATTTAAAAGGGCGTGAAAAGGTTTATCCGTTCGTCCATTTGTATGTGCATGCCAACCAC
AGGGTTCCCCAGATCAGGCGCTGGCTGCTGAACCCCCAGCCGGAACTGACCCCACAAGGCCCTAGCGTTT
GCAATGCACCAGGTCATCATTGACCCAGGCGTGTTCCACCAGGCCGCTGCCTCGCAACTCTTCGCAGGCT
TCGCCGACCTGCTCGCGCCACTTCTTCACGCGGGTGGAATCCGATCCGCACATGAGGCGGAAGGTTTCCA
GCTTGAGCGGGTACGGCTCCCGGTGCGAGCTGAAATAGTCGAACATCCGTCGGGCCGTCGGCGACAGCTT
GCGGTACTTCTCCCATATGAATTTCGTGTAGTGGTCGCCAGCAAACAGCACGACGATTTCCTCGTCGATC
AGGACCTGGCAACGGGACGTTTTCTTGCCACGGTCCAGGACGCGGAAGCGGTGCAGCAGCGACACCGATT
CCAGGTGCCCAACGCGGTCGGACGTGAAGCCCATCGCCGTCGCCTGTAGGCGCGACAGGCATTCCTCGGC
CTTCGTGTAATACCGGCCATTGATCGACCAGCCCAGGTCCTGGCAAAGCTCGTAGAACGTGAAGGTGATC
GGCTCGCCGATAGGGGTGCGCTTCGCGTACTCCAACACCTGCTGCCACACCAGTTCGTCATCGTCGGCCC
GCAGCTCGACGCCGGTGTAGGTGATCTTCACGTCCTTGTTGACGTGGAAAATGACCTTGTTTTGCAGCGC
CTCGCGCGGGATTTTCTTGTTGCGCGTGGTGAACAGGGCAGAGCGGGCCGTGTCGTTTGGCATCGCTCGC
ATCGTGTCCGGCCACGGCGCAATATCGAACAAGGAAAGCTGCATTTCCTTGATCTGCTGCTTCGTGTGTT
TCAGCAACGCGGCCTGCTTGGCCTCGCTGACCTGTTTTGCCAGGTCCTCGCCGGCGGTTTTTCGCTTCTT
GGTCGTCATAGTTCCTCGCGTGTCGATGGTCATCGACTTCGCCAAACCTGCCGCCTCCTGTTCAAGACGA
CGCGAACGCTCCACGGCGGCCGATGGCGCGGGCAGGGCAGGGGGAGCCAGTTGCACGCTGTCGCGCTCGA
TCTTGGCCGTAGCTTGCTGGACCATCGAGCCGACGGACTGGAAGGTTTCGCGGGGCGCACGCATGACGGT
GCGGCTTGCGATGGTTTCGGCATCCTCGGCGGAAAACCCCGCGTCGATCAGTTCTTGCCTGTATGCCTTC
CGGTCAAACGTCCGATTCATTCACCCTCCTTGCGGGATTGCCCCGACTCACGCCGGGGCAATGTGCCCTT
ATTCCTGATTTGACCCGCCTGGTGCCTTGGTGTCCAGATAATCCACCTTATCGGCAATGAAGTCGGTCCC
GTAGACCGTCTGGCCGTCCTTCTCGTACTTGGTATTCCGAATCTTGCCCTGCACGAATACCAGCGACCCC
TTGCCCAAATACTTGCCGTGGGCCTCGGCCTGAGAGCCAAAACACTTGATGCGGAAGAAGTCGGTGCGCT
CCTGCTTGTCGCCGGCATCGTTGCGCCACATCTAGGATCTGCCAGGAACCGTAAAAAGGCCGCGTTGCTG
GCGTTTTTCCATAGGCTCCGCCCCCCTGACGAGCATCACAAAAATCGACGCTCAAGTCAGAGGTGGCGAA
ACCCGACAGGACTATAAAGATACCAGGCGTTTCCCCCTGGAAGCTCCCTCGTGCGCTCTCCTGTTCCGAC
CCTGCCGCTTACCGGATACCTGTCCGCCTTTCTCCCTTCGGGAAGCGTGGCGCTTTCTCATAGCTCACGC
TGTAGGTATCTCAGTTCGGTGTAGGTCGTTCGCTCCAAGCTGGGCTGTGTGCACGAACCCCCCGTTCAGC
CCGACCGCTGCGCCTTATCCGGTAACTATCGTCTTGAGTCCAACCCGGTAAGACACGACTTATCGCCACT
GGCAGCAGCCACTGGTAACAGGATTAGCAGAGCGAGGTATGTAGGCGGTGCTACAGAGTTCTTGAAGTGG
TGGCCTAACTACGGCTACACTAGAAGGACAGTATTTGGTATCTGCGCTCTGCTGAAGCCAGTTACCTTCG
GAAAAAGAGTTGGTAGCTCTTGATCCGGCAAACAAACCACCGCTGGTAGCGGTGGTTTTTTTGTTTGCAA
GCAGCAGATTACGCGCAGAAAAAAAGGATCTCAAGAAGATCCTTTGATCTTTTCTACGGGGTCTGACGCT
CAGTGGAACGAAAACTCACGTTAAGGGATTTTGGTCATGAGATTATCAAAAAGGATCTTCACCTAGATCC
TTTTAAATTAAAAATGAAGTTTTAAATCAATCTAAAGTATATATGAGTAAACTTGGTCTGACAGTTACCA
ATGCTTAATCAGTGAGGCACCTATCTCAGCGATCTGTCTATTTCGTTCATCCATAGTTGCCTGACTCCCC
GTCGTGTAGATAACTACGATACGGGAGGGCTTACCATCTGGCCCCAGTGCTGCAATGATACCGCGAGAAC
CACGCTCACCGGCTCCAGATTTATCAGCAATAAACCAGCCAGCCGGAAGGGCCGAGCGCAGAAGTGGTCC
TGCAACTTTATCCGCCTCCATCCAGTCTATTAATTGTTGCCGGGAAGCTAGAGTAAGTAGTTCGCCAGTT
AATAGTTTGCGCAACGTTGTTGCCATTGCTACAGGCATCGTGGTGTCACGCTCGTCGTTTGGTATGGCTT
CATTCAGCTCCGGTTCCCAACGATCAAGGCGAGTTACATGATCCCCCATGTTGTGCAAAAAAGCGGTTAG
CTCCTTCGGTCCTCCGATCGTTGTCAGAAGTAAGTTGGCCGCAGTGTTATCACTCATGGTTATGGCAGCA
CTGCATAATTCTCTTACTGTCATGCCATCCGTAAGATGCTTTTCTGTGACTGGTGAGTACTCAACCAAGT
CATTCTGAGAATAGTGTATGCGGCGACCGAGTTGCTCTTGCCCGGCGTCAATACGGGATAATACCGCGCC
ACATAGCAGAACTTTAAAAGTGCTCATCATTGGAAAACGTTCTTCGGGGCGAAAACTCTCAAGGATCTTA
CCGCTGTTGAGATCCAGTTCGATGTAACCCACTCGTGCACCCAACTGATCTTCAGCATCTTTTACTTTCA
CCAGCGTTTCTGGGTGAGCAAAAACAGGAAGGCAAAATGCCGCAAAAAAGGGAATAAGGGCGACACGGAA
ATGTTGAATACTCATACTCTTCCTTTTTCAATATTATTGAAGCATTTATCAGGGTTATTGTCTCATGAGC
GGATACATATTTGAATGTATTTAGAAAAATAAACAAATAGGGGTTCCGCGCACGAATTGGCCAGCGCTGC
CATTTTTGGGGTGAGGCCGTTCGCGGCCGAGGGGCGCAGCCCCTGGGGGGATGGGAGGCCCGCGTTAGCG
GGCCGGGAGGGTTCGAGAAGGGGGGGCACCCCCCTTCGGCGTGCGCGGTCACGCGCACAGGGCGCAGCCC
TGGTTAAAAACAAGGTTTATAAATATTGGTTTAAAAGCAGGTTAAAAGACAGGTTAGCGGTGGCCGAAAA
ACGGGCGGAAACCCTTGCAAATGCTGGATTTTCTGCCTGTGGACAGCCCCTCAAATGTCAATAGGTGCGC
CCCTCATCTGTCAGCACTCTGCCCCTCAAGTGTCAAGGATCGCGCCCCTCATCTGTCAGTAGTCGCGCCC
CTCAAGTGTCAATACCGCAGGGCACTTATCCCCAGGCTTGTCCACATCATCTGTGGGAAACTCGCGTAAA
ATCAGGCGTTTTCGCCGATTTGCGAGGCTGGCCAGCTCCACGTCGCCGGCCGAAATCGAGCCTGCCCCTC
ATCTGTCAACGCCGCGCCGGGTGAGTCGGCCCCTCAAGTGTCAACGTCCGCCCCTCATCTGTCAGTGAGG
GCCAAGTTTTCCGCGAGGTATCCACAACGCCGGCGGCCGCGGTGTCTCGCACACGGCTTCGACGGCGTTT
CTGGCGCGTTTGCAGGGCCATAGACGGCCGCCAGCCCAGCGGCGAGGGCAACCAGCCCGGTGAGCGTCGC
AAAGGAGATCCTGATCTGACTGATGGGCTGCCTGTATCGAGTGGTGATTTTGTGCCGAGCTGCCGGTCGG
GGAGCTGTTGGCTGGCTGGTGGCAGGATATATTGTGGTGTAAACAAATTGACGCTTAGACAACTTAATAA
CACATTGCGGACGTTTTTAATGTACTGGGGTGGATGCAGTGGGCCCCACTCTGTGAAGACAAGAGCTGAG
ACCGCAGCTGGCACGACAGGTTTCCCGACTGGAAAGCGGGCAGTGAGCGCAACGCAATTAATGTGAGTTA
GCTCACTCATTAGGCACCCCAGGCTTTACACTTTATGCTTCCGGCTCGTATGTTGTGTGGAATTGTGAGC
GGATAACAATTTCACACAGGAAACAGCTATGACCATGATTACGCCAAGCTTGCATGCCTGCAGGTCGACT
CTAGAGGATCCCCGGGTACCGAGCTCGAATTCACTGGCCGTCGTTTTACAACGTCGTGACTGGGAAAACC
CTGGCGTTACCCAACTTAATCGCCTTGCAGCACATCCCCCTTTCGCCAGCTGGCGTAATAGCGAAGAGGC
CCGCACCGATCGCCCTTCCCAACAGTTGCGCAGCCTGAATGGCGAATGGCGCCTGATGCGGTATTTTCTC
CTTACGCATCTGTGCGGTATTTCACACCGCATATGGTGCACTCTCAGTACAATCTGCTCTGATGCCGCAT
AGTTAAGCCAGCCCCGACACCCGCCAACACCCGCTGACGCGCCCTGACGGGCTTGTCTGCTCCCGGCATC
CGCTTACAGACAAGCTGTGACGGTCTCAGGGATTGTCTTCACGAA
Features (pLannotate 1.2.2; 15 found; start..end, strand, type, name):
     22..46      +  misc_feature   RB T-DNA repeat: right border repeat from nopaline C58 T-DNA
    158..178     -  CDS            TetR (fragment): tetracycline resistance regulatory protein; tetR
    205..1350    -  CDS            trfA: TRFA_ECOLX - Experimental evidence at protein level: Swiss-Prot protein existence level 1. Also involved in plasmid copy number control, promoting intermolecular coupling of protein bound iterons at oriV, which inhibits replication initiation. From Escherichia coli.
   1686..2274    -  rep_origin     ori: high-copy-number ColE1/pMB1/pBR322/pUC origin of replication
   2445..3305    -  CDS            AmpR: β-lactamase; bla; confers resistance to ampicillin, carbenicillin, and related antibiotics
   3306..3410    -  promoter       AmpR promoter: bla
   3497..4128    -  rep_origin     oriV: incP origin of replication
   4220..4244    +  misc_feature   LB T-DNA repeat: left border repeat from nopaline C58 T-DNA
   4344..4386    +  CDS            lacI (fragment): lac repressor; lacI; The lac repressor binds to the lac operator to inhibit transcription in E. coli. This inhibition can be relieved by adding lactose or isopropyl-β-D-thiogalactopyranoside (IPTG).
   4399..4420    +  protein_bind   CAP binding site: CAP binding activates transcription in the presence of cAMP. E. coli catabolite activator protein
   4435..4465    +  promoter       lac promoter: promoter for the E. coli lac operon
   4473..4489    +  protein_bind   lac operator: The lac repressor binds to the lac operator to inhibit transcription in E. coli. This inhibition can be relieved by adding lactose or isopropyl-β-D-thiogalactopyranoside (IPTG). lac repressor encoded by lacI
   4526..4582    -  misc_feature   MCS: pUC18/19 multiple cloning site
   4579..4736    +  CDS            lacZα (fragment): LacZα fragment of β-galactosidase; lacZ fragment
   4742..4841    -  misc_feature   bom (fragment): basis of mobility region from pBR322
