[The description below was written by a language model from this plasmid's Addgene catalogue record and pLannotate feature annotations shown in this document.]
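Description:
pICH49300 is an empty-backbone plasmid from a modular cloning (MoClo) system for standardized assembly of multigene constructs, and the depositor describes it simply as a "level 2 end linker". The backbone is self-made, derived from pBIN19 and pUC19. No gene or insert is recorded, and the vector type is left unspecified. The catalogue lists a backbone size of 4349 bp, whereas the annotated full sequence is 4,945 nt. The record does not explain the difference.

The feature table shows a hybrid of binary-vector and pUC elements. For propagation in E. coli the plasmid carries a high-copy ColE1/pUC-type origin and a β-lactamase gene with its own promoter, which gives ampicillin selection. From the pBIN19 lineage it also carries the incP origin oriV and the trfA replication initiator gene, a pair that supports broad-host-range replication such as in Agrobacterium. A short tetR remnant and a fragment of the pBR322 bom region are also detected.

Nopaline-type left and right T-DNA border repeats are present. On the circular map, the region between them holds a lacZα cassette: a lacI fragment, CAP binding site, lac promoter and operator, a pUC18/19 multiple cloning site and a lacZα fragment. LacZα is listed as the selectable marker and normally allows blue/white screening by α-complementation.

In modular assembly schemes of this kind, end linkers generally close a multigene assembly by bridging the last module to the destination vector. The type IIS restriction sites and fusion overhangs that would define this plasmid's position in the system are not annotated, so its exact linker specificity cannot be determined from the record.
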