Addgene plasmid #48028: pICH49300
Purpose: (Empty Backbone)
Depositing lab: Sylvestre Marillonnet. Depositing organization: Leibniz Institute of Plant Biochemistry (IPB). Publication: A modular cloning system for standardized assembly of multigene constructs. Weber E, Engler C, Gruetzner R, Werner S, Marillonnet S. PLoS One. 2011 Feb 18;6(2):e16765. doi: 10.1371/journal.pone.0016765. PubMed 21364738.
Backbone
  Vector backbone: derived from pBIN19 and pUC19
  Backbone manufacturer: self-made
  Backbone size (bp): 4349
  Vector type: Unspecified
  Selectable markers: LacZ alpha
Growth in bacteria
  Bacterial resistance: Ampicillin, 100 μg/mL
  Growth temperature: 37°C
  Growth strain: DH10B
  Copy number: High Copy
Gene/Insert
  Gene/Insert name: None
Terms and licenses: Academic/Nonprofit Terms; Industry Terms: Not Available to Industry
Depositor comments: level 2 end linker
How to cite: pICH49300 was a gift from Sylvestre Marillonnet (Addgene plasmid # 48028 ; http://n2t.net/addgene:48028 ; RRID:Addgene_48028)
