>Addgene plasmid #48028 | pICH49300 | addgene partial sequence | sequence record 73497 | LB-F1 5'-gtggtgtaaacaaattgacgc-3'
CATTGCGGACGTTTTTAATGTACTGGGGTGGATGCAGTGGGCCCCACTCTGTGAAGACAAGAGCTGAGAC
CGCAGCTGGCACGACAGGTTTCCCGACTGGAAAGCGGGCAGTGAGCGCAACGCAATTAATGTGAGTTAGC
TCACTCATTAGGCACCCCAGGCTTTACACTTTATGCTTCCGGCTCGTATGTTGTGTGGAATTGTGAGCGG
ATAACAATTTCACACAGGAAACAGCTATGACCATGATTACGCCAAGCTTGCATGCCTGCAGGTCGACTCT
AGAGGATCCCCGGGTACCGAGCTCGAATTCACTGGCCGTCGTTTTACAACGTCGTGACTGGGAAAACCCT
GGCGTTACCCAACTTAATCGCCTTGCAGCACATCCCCCTTTCGCCAGCTGGCGTAATAGCGAAGAGGCCC
GCACCGATCGCCCTTCCCAACAGTTGCGCAGCCTGAATGGCGAATGGCGCCTGATGCGGTATTTTCTCCT
TACGCATCTGTGCGGTATTTCACACCGCATATGGTGCACTCTCAGTACAATCTGCTCTGATGCCGCATAG
TTAAGCCAGCCCCGACACCCGCCAACACCCGCTGACGCGCCCTGACGGGCTTGTCTGCTCCCGGCATCCG
CTTACAGACAAGCTGTGACGGTCTCAGGGATTGTCTTCACGAAGTGGTTTAAACTATCAGTGTTTGACAG
GATATATTGGCGGGTAAACCTAAGAGAAAAGAGCGTTTATTAGAATAATCGGATATTTAAAAGGGCGTGA
AAAGGTTTATCCGTTCGTCCATTTGTATGTGCATGCCAACCACAGGGTTCCCCAGATCAGGCGCTGGCTG
CTGAACCCCCAGCCGGAACTGACCCCACAAGGCCCTAGCGTTTGCAATGCACCAGGTCATCATTGACCCA
GGCGTGTTCCACCAGGCCGCTGCCTCGCAACTCTTCGCAGGCTTCGCCGACCTGCTCGCGCCACTTCTTC
ACGCG
